Addgene plasmid #123698: MTK2_003
Purpose: Encodes pUAS (miniSV40 core) as a Type 2 part to be used in the MTK system
Depositing lab: Hana El-Samad. Depositing organization: University of California, San Francisco (UCSF). Publication: A Toolkit for Rapid Modular Construction of Biological Circuits in Mammalian Cells. Fonseca JP, Bonny AR, Kumar GR, Ng AH, Town J, Wu QC, Aslankoohi E, Chen SY, Dods G, Harrigan P, Osimiri LC, Kistler AL, El-Samad H. ACS Synth Biol. 2019 Nov 15;8(11):2593-2606. doi: 10.1021/acssynbio.9b00322. Epub 2019 Nov 5. PubMed 31686495.
Backbone
  Vector backbone: MTK0_027
  Vector type: Mammalian Expression
Growth in bacteria
  Bacterial resistance: Chloramphenicol, 25 μg/mL
  Growth temperature: 37°C
  Growth strain: DH5alpha
  Copy number: Unknown
Gene/Insert
  Gene/Insert name: pUAS (mini SV40)
  Species: Synthetic
  Cloning method: Restriction Enzyme; 5′ cloning site BsmBI (destroyed during cloning); 3′ cloning site BsmBI (destroyed during cloning)
Terms and licenses: Academic/Nonprofit Terms; Industry Terms: Not Available to Industry
Depositor comments: Type 2 parts are promoters in the MTK Please visit https://www.biorxiv.org/content/10.1101/506188v2 for BioRxiv preprint
How to cite: MTK2_003 was a gift from Hana El-Samad (Addgene plasmid # 123698 ; http://n2t.net/addgene:123698 ; RRID:Addgene_123698)
