[The description below was written by a language model from this plasmid's Addgene catalogue record and pLannotate feature annotations shown in this document.]
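Description:
MTK2_003 is a small part plasmid (about 1.9 kb) from the Mammalian Toolkit (MTK), a modular hierarchical cloning system for assembling genetic circuits for mammalian cells. It is built on the MTK0_027 part-entry backbone and, although catalogued as a mammalian expression vector, it is not an expression construct on its own: it stores a single promoter part for later assembly. It is propagated in E. coli through a high-copy ColE1/pUC-type origin and selected with chloramphenicol, conferred by the cat gene under its native cat promoter. A lambda t0 terminator lies downstream of that marker cassette.

The insert is a synthetic Gal4-responsive promoter, pUAS, made of upstream activating sequence repeats placed in front of a minimal SV40 core promoter. The feature table detects two fragments matching the 5X UAS element, the tandem 17-mer sites bound by the yeast Gal4 DNA-binding domain. The miniSV40 core is not annotated separately and is known only from the catalogue description. A promoter of this design should have low basal activity and be switched on when a Gal4 DNA-binding domain fused to an activation domain is present, which makes it useful as the output node for synthetic transcription factors.

The part was inserted using BsmBI sites that were destroyed during cloning, as is typical of Golden Gate part domestication. In the MTK scheme, Type 2 denotes the promoter position, so this plasmid is meant to be combined with coding sequence, terminator and other typed parts to build transcriptional units, which can then be joined into multi-gene circuits. The record does not annotate the flanking overhangs or the release sites used in these later assembly steps.
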