Features (pLannotate 1.2.2; 6 found; start..end, strand, type, name):
     77..665     +  rep_origin     ori: high-copy-number ColE1/pMB1/pBR322/pUC origin of replication
    779..817     +  protein_bind   5X UAS (fragment): five tandem copies of the "ScaI site" 17-mer CGGAGTACTGTCCTCCG, an upstream activating sequence (UAS) that efficiently binds yeast Gal4 (Webster et al., 1988; Pfeiffer et al., 2010) GAL4
    885..902     +  protein_bind   5X UAS (fragment): five tandem copies of the "ScaI site" 17-mer CGGAGTACTGTCCTCCG, an upstream activating sequence (UAS) that efficiently binds yeast Gal4 (Webster et al., 1988; Pfeiffer et al., 2010) GAL4
   1023..1057    -  terminator     lambda t0 terminator: minimal transcription terminator from phage lambda (Scholtissek and Grosse, 1987)
   1131..1787    -  CDS            cat: CAT_ECOLX - Experimental evidence at protein level: Swiss-Prot protein existence level 1. This enzyme is an effector of chloramphenicol resistance in bacteria. From Escherichia coli. This protein is used as a marker in many commonly used cloning vectors, such as pACYC184.
   1788..1885    -  promoter       cat promoter: promoter of the E. coli cat gene encoding chloramphenicol acetyltransferase
>Addgene plasmid #123698 | MTK2_003 | addgene full sequence | sequence record 248598 | Addgene NGS Result
TCATGACCAAAATCCCTTAACGTGAGTTTTCGTTCCACTGAGCGTCAGACCCCGTAGAAAAGATCAAAGG
ATCTTCTTGAGATCCTTTTTTTCTGCGCGTAATCTGCTGCTTGCAAACAAAAAAACCACCGCTACCAGCG
GTGGTTTGTTTGCCGGATCAAGAGCTACCAACTCTTTTTCCGAAGGTAACTGGCTTCAGCAGAGCGCAGA
TACCAAATACTGTTCTTCTAGTGTAGCCGTAGTTAGGCCACCACTTCAAGAACTCTGTAGCACCGCCTAC
ATACCTCGCTCTGCTAATCCTGTTACCAGTGGCTGCTGCCAGTGGCGATAAGTCGTGTCTTACCGGGTTG
GACTCAAGACGATAGTTACCGGATAAGGCGCAGCGGTCGGGCTGAACGGGGGGTTCGTGCACACAGCCCA
GCTTGGAGCGAACGACCTACACCGAACTGAGATACCTACAGCGTGAGCTATGAGAAAGCGCCACGCTTCC
CGAAGGGAGAAAGGCGGACAGGTATCCGGTAAGCGGCAGGGTCGGAACAGGAGAGCGCACGAGGGAGCTT
CCAGGGGGAAACGCCTGGTATCTTTATAGTCCTGTCGGGTTTCGCCACCTCTGACTTGAGCGTCGATTTT
TGTGATGCTCGTCAGGGGGGCGGAGCCTATGGAAAAACGCCAGCAACGCGGCCTTTTTACGGTTCCTGGC
CTTTTGCTGGCCTTTTGCTCACATGTTCTTTCCTGCGTTATCCCCTGATTCTGTGGATAACCGTAGTCGG
TCTCAAACGCGGAGTACTGTCCTCCGAGCGGAGTACTGTCCTCCGAGCGGAGTACTGTCCTCCGACTCGA
GCGGAGTACTGTCCTCCGATCGGAGTACTGTCCTCCGCGAATTCCGGAGTACTGTCCTCCGAAGACGCTA
GCGGGGGGCTATAAAAGGGGGTGGGGGCGTTCGTCCTCACTCTAGATCTGCGATCTAAGTAAGCTTGGCA
TTCCGGTACTGTTGGTAAAGCCACCTATGTGAGACCAGACCAATAAAAAACGCCCGGCGGCAACCGAGCG
TTCTGAACAAATCCAGATGGAGTTCTGAGGTCATTACTGGATCTATCAACAGGAGTCCAAGCGAGCTCGA
TATCAAATTACGCCCCGCCCTGCCACTCATCGCAGTACTGTTGTAATTCATTAAGCATTCTGCCGACATG
GAAGCCATCACAAACGGCATGATGAACCTGAATCGCCAGCGGCATCAGCACCTTGTCGCCTTGCGTATAA
TATTTGCCCATGGTGAAAACGGGGGCGAAGAAGTTGTCCATATTGGCCACGTTTAAATCAAAACTGGTGA
AACTCACCCAGGGATTGGCTGAAACGAAAAACATATTCTCAATAAACCCTTTAGGGAAATAGGCCAGGTT
TTCACCGTAACACGCCACATCTTGCGAATATATGTGTAGAAACTGCCGGAAATCGTCGTGGTATTCACTC
CAGAGCGATGAAAACGTTTCAGTTTGCTCATGGAAAACGGTGTAACAAGGGTGAACACTATCCCATATCA
CCAGCTCACCGTCTTTCATTGCCATACGAAATTCCGGATGAGCATTCATCAGGCGGGCAAGAATGTGAAT
AAAGGCCGGATAAAACTTGTGCTTATTTTTCTTTACGGTCTTTAAAAAGGCCGTAATATCCAGCTGAACG
GTCTGGTTATAGGTACATTGAGCAACTGACTGAAATGCCTCAAAATGTTCTTTACGATGCCATTGGGATA
TATCAACGGTGGTATATCCAGTGATTTTTTTCTCCATTTTAGCTTCCTTAGCTCCTGAAAATCTCGATAA
CTCAAAAAATACGCCCGGTAGTGATCTTATTTCATTATGGTGAAAGTTGGAACCTCTTACGTGCCCGATC
AA
